>Addgene plasmid #135592 | pGL3-Basic-hCYP26A1P-E4-luciferase | addgene full sequence | sequence record 268060 | Addgene NGS Result
GGTACCGAGCTCTTACGCGTGCTAGCCCGGGCTCGAGATCTGCGATCTAAGTAAGCTTGTACAATAGATT
AAAACGTTTTTTTCCCTGCGGCAATTTCCAGCGTGCAGGCCCCGCTCATCTTGTGACCCGGCTTGAGCTG
AACTTGGCGAGGTGGCCCCGCAGAGTTCACTCGGATGTCACGGTCCGGCCTGCAGGGGTCACAGGCGGGT
CAGGCCCGAGGATTGGGAATGGGCCCAATCCGCAATTAAAGATGAACTTTGGGTGAACTAATTGTCTGAC
CAAGGTAACGTGGGCAGCAACCTGGGCCGCCTATAAAGCGGCAGCGCCGTGGGGTTTGAAGCGCTGGCGG
CGGCGGCAGGTGGCGCGGGAGGTCGCGGCGCGTGAAGCTTGGCATTCCGGTACTGTTGGTAAAGCCACCA
TGGAAGACGCCAAAAACATAAAGAAAGGCCCGGCGCCATTCTATCCGCTGGAAGATGGAACCGCTGGAGA
GCAACTGCATAAGGCTATGAAGAGATACGCCCTGGTTCCTGGAACAATTGCTTTTACAGATGCACATATC
GAGGTGGACATCACTTACGCTGAGTACTTCGAAATGTCCGTTCGGTTGGCAGAAGCTATGAAACGATATG
GGCTGAATACAAATCACAGAATCGTCGTATGCAGTGAAAACTCTCTTCAATTCTTTATGCCGGTGTTGGG
CGCGTTATTTATCGGAGTTGCAGTTGCGCCCGCGAACGACATTTATAATGAACGTGAATTGCTCAACAGT
ATGGGCATTTCGCAGCCTACCGTGGTGTTCGTTTCCAAAAAGGGGTTGCAAAAAATTTTGAACGTGCAAA
AAAAGCTCCCAATCATCCAAAAAATTATTATCATGGATTCTAAAACGGATTACCAGGGATTTCAGTCGAT
GTACACGTTCGTCACATCTCATCTACCTCCCGGTTTTAATGAATACGATTTTGTGCCAGAGTCCTTCGAT
AGGGACAAGACAATTGCACTGATCATGAACTCCTCTGGATCTACTGGTCTGCCTAAAGGTGTCGCTCTGC
CTCATAGAACTGCCTGCGTGAGATTCTCGCATGCCAGAGATCCTATTTTTGGCAATCAAATCATTCCGGA
TACTGCGATTTTAAGTGTTGTTCCATTCCATCACGGTTTTGGAATGTTTACTACACTCGGATATTTGATA
TGTGGATTTCGAGTCGTCTTAATGTATAGATTTGAAGAAGAGCTGTTTCTGAGGAGCCTTCAGGATTACA
AGATTCAAAGTGCGCTGCTGGTGCCAACCCTATTCTCCTTCTTCGCCAAAAGCACTCTGATTGACAAATA
CGATTTATCTAATTTACACGAAATTGCTTCTGGTGGCGCTCCCCTCTCTAAGGAAGTCGGGGAAGCGGTT
GCCAAGAGGTTCCATCTGCCAGGTATCAGGCAAGGATATGGGCTCACTGAGACTACATCAGCTATTCTGA
TTACACCCGAGGGGGATGATAAACCGGGCGCGGTCGGTAAAGTTGTTCCATTTTTTGAAGCGAAGGTTGT
GGATCTGGATACCGGGAAAACGCTGGGCGTTAATCAAAGAGGCGAACTGTGTGTGAGAGGTCCTATGATT
ATGTCCGGTTATGTAAACAATCCGGAAGCGACCAACGCCTTGATTGACAAGGATGGATGGCTACATTCTG
GAGACATAGCTTACTGGGACGAAGACGAACACTTCTTCATCGTTGACCGCCTGAAGTCTCTGATTAAGTA
CAAAGGCTATCAGGTGGCTCCCGCTGAATTGGAATCCATCTTGCTCCAACACCCCAACATCTTCGACGCA
GGTGTCGCAGGTCTTCCCGACGATGACGCCGGTGAACTTCCCGCCGCCGTTGTTGTTTTGGAGCACGGAA
AGACGATGACGGAAAAAGAGATCGTGGATTACGTCGCCAGTCAAGTAACAACCGCGAAAAAGTTGCGCGG
AGGAGTTGTGTTTGTGGACGAAGTACCGAAAGGTCTTACCGGAAAACTCGACGCAAGAAAAATCAGAGAG
ATCCTCATAAAGGCCAAGAAGGGCGGAAAGATCGCCGTGTAATTCTAGAGTCGGGGCGGCCGGCCGCTTC
GAGCAGACATGATAAGATACATTGATGAGTTTGGACAAACCACAACTAGAATGCAGTGAAAAAAATGCTT
TATTTGTGAAATTTGTGATGCTATTGCTTTATTTGTAACCATTATAAGCTGCAATAAACAAGTTAACAAC
AACAATTGCATTCATTTTATGTTTCAGGTTCAGGGGGAGGTGTGGGAGGTTTTTTAAAGCAAGTAAAACC
TCTACAAATGTGGTAAAATCGATAAGGATCCGTCGACCGATGCCCTTGAGAGCCTTCAACCCAGTCAGCT
CCTTCCGGTGGGCGCGGGGCATGACTATCGTCGCCGCACTTATGACTGTCTTCTTTATCATGCAACTCGT
AGGACAGGTGCCGGCAGCGCTCTTCCGCTTCCTCGCTCACTGACTCGCTGCGCTCGGTCGTTCGGCTGCG
GCGAGCGGTATCAGCTCACTCAAAGGCGGTAATACGGTTATCCACAGAATCAGGGGATAACGCAGGAAAG
AACATGTGAGCAAAAGGCCAGCAAAAGGCCAGGAACCGTAAAAAGGCCGCGTTGCTGGCGTTTTTCCATA
GGCTCCGCCCCCCTGACGAGCATCACAAAAATCGACGCTCAAGTCAGAGGTGGCGAAACCCGACAGGACT
ATAAAGATACCAGGCGTTTCCCCCTGGAAGCTCCCTCGTGCGCTCTCCTGTTCCGACCCTGCCGCTTACC
GGATACCTGTCCGCCTTTCTCCCTTCGGGAAGCGTGGCGCTTTCTCATAGCTCACGCTGTAGGTATCTCA
GTTCGGTGTAGGTCGTTCGCTCCAAGCTGGGCTGTGTGCACGAACCCCCCGTTCAGCCCGACCGCTGCGC
CTTATCCGGTAACTATCGTCTTGAGTCCAACCCGGTAAGACACGACTTATCGCCACTGGCAGCAGCCACT
GGTAACAGGATTAGCAGAGCGAGGTATGTAGGCGGTGCTACAGAGTTCTTGAAGTGGTGGCCTAACTACG
GCTACACTAGAAGAACAGTATTTGGTATCTGCGCTCTGCTGAAGCCAGTTACCTTCGGAAAAAGAGTTGG
TAGCTCTTGATCCGGCAAACAAACCACCGCTGGTAGCGGTGGTTTTTTTGTTTGCAAGCAGCAGATTACG
CGCAGAAAAAAAGGATCTCAAGAAGATCCTTTGATCTTTTCTACGGGGTCTGACGCTCAGTGGAACGAAA
ACTCACGTTAAGGGATTTTGGTCATGAGATTATCAAAAAGGATCTTCACCTAGATCCTTTTAAATTAAAA
ATGAAGTTTTAAATCAATCTAAAGTATATATGAGTAAACTTGGTCTGACAGTTACCAATGCTTAATCAGT
GAGGCACCTATCTCAGCGATCTGTCTATTTCGTTCATCCATAGTTGCCTGACTCCCCGTCGTGTAGATAA
CTACGATACGGGAGGGCTTACCATCTGGCCCCAGTGCTGCAATGATACCGCGAGACCCACGCTCACCGGC
TCCAGATTTATCAGCAATAAACCAGCCAGCCGGAAGGGCCGAGCGCAGAAGTGGTCCTGCAACTTTATCC
GCCTCCATCCAGTCTATTAATTGTTGCCGGGAAGCTAGAGTAAGTAGTTCGCCAGTTAATAGTTTGCGCA
ACGTTGTTGCCATTGCTACAGGCATCGTGGTGTCACGCTCGTCGTTTGGTATGGCTTCATTCAGCTCCGG
TTCCCAACGATCAAGGCGAGTTACATGATCCCCCATGTTGTGCAAAAAAGCGGTTAGCTCCTTCGGTCCT
CCGATCGTTGTCAGAAGTAAGTTGGCCGCAGTGTTATCACTCATGGTTATGGCAGCACTGCATAATTCTC
TTACTGTCATGCCATCCGTAAGATGCTTTTCTGTGACTGGTGAGTACTCAACCAAGTCATTCTGAGAATA
GTGTATGCGGCGACCGAGTTGCTCTTGCCCGGCGTCAATACGGGATAATACCGCGCCACATAGCAGAACT
TTAAAAGTGCTCATCATTGGAAAACGTTCTTCGGGGCGAAAACTCTCAAGGATCTTACCGCTGTTGAGAT
CCAGTTCGATGTAACCCACTCGTGCACCCAACTGATCTTCAGCATCTTTTACTTTCACCAGCGTTTCTGG
GTGAGCAAAAACAGGAAGGCAAAATGCCGCAAAAAAGGGAATAAGGGCGACACGGAAATGTTGAATACTC
ATACTCTTCCTTTTTCAATATTATTGAAGCATTTATCAGGGTTATTGTCTCATGAGCGGATACATATTTG
AATGTATTTAGAAAAATAAACAAATAGGGGTTCCGCGCACATTTCCCCGAAAAGTGCCACCTG
[124 nt withheld, positions 4404-4527]
C
[91 nt withheld, positions 4529-4619]
A
[49 nt withheld, positions 4621-4669]
CCTTTGACGTTGGAGTCCACGTTCTTT
[37 nt withheld, positions 4697-4733]
ACCCTATCTCGGTCTATTCTTTTGATTTATAAGGGATTTTGCCGATTTCGGCCTATTGGTTAAAAAATGA
GCTGATTTAACAAAAATTTAACGCGAATTTTAACAAAATATTAACGCTTACAATTTGCCATTCGCCATTC
AGGCTGCGCAACTGTTGGGAAGGGCGATCGGTGCGGGCCTCTTCGCTATTACGCCAGCCCAAGCTACCAT
GATAAGTAAGTAATATTAAGGTACGGGAGGTACTTGGAGCGGCCGCAATAAAATATCTTTATTTTCATTA
CATCTGTGTGTTGGTTTTTTGTGTGAATCGATAGTACTAACATACGCTCTCCATCAAAACAAAACGAAAC
AAAACAAACTAGCAAAATAGGCTGTCCCCAGTGCAAGTGCAGGTGCCAGAACATTTCTCTATCGATA
Features (pLannotate 1.2.2; 11 found; start..end, strand, type, name):
    420..2072    +  CDS            luciferase: firefly luciferase; luc+; enhanced luc+ version of the luciferase gene
   2113..2234    -  polyA_signal   SV40 poly(A) signal: SV40 polyadenylation signal
   2257..2325    -  CDS            large T antigen (fragment): large T antigen from SV40 (simian virus 40)
   2341..2473    +  CDS            TcR (fragment): tetracycline efflux protein; tet; confers resistance to tetracycline
   2653..3241    -  rep_origin     ori: high-copy-number ColE1/pMB1/pBR322/pUC origin of replication
   3412..4272    -  CDS            AmpR: β-lactamase; bla; confers resistance to ampicillin, carbenicillin, and related antibiotics
   4273..4377    -  promoter       AmpR promoter: bla
   4404..4832    +  rep_origin     f1 ori (sequence partly withheld): f1 bacteriophage origin of replication; arrow indicates direction of (+) strand synthesis
   4864..4931    -  CDS            lacZα (fragment): LacZα fragment of β-galactosidase; lacZ fragment
   4990..5038    +  polyA_signal   poly(A) signal: synthetic polyadenylation signal
   5052..5143    +  misc_feature   pause site: RNA polymerase II transcriptional pause signal from the human α2 globin gene
