[The description below was written by a language model from this plasmid's Addgene catalogue record and pLannotate feature annotations shown in this document.]
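Description:
pGL3-Basic-hCYP26A1P-E4-luciferase is a promoter-reporter plasmid built on the Promega pGL3-Basic backbone, a promoterless, enhancerless firefly luciferase vector intended for transient transfection into mammalian cells. It is maintained in E. coli as a high-copy plasmid through a ColE1/pUC-type origin and selected with ampicillin via the β-lactamase gene and its native promoter. An f1 phage origin is also present. No mammalian selectable marker is carried. The catalogue lists a total size of 5,130 bp, while the sequenced record is 5,150 nt, a small discrepancy the record does not explain.

The insert is a 312 bp fragment of the human CYP26A1 gene promoter, designated the short form or E4. It was cloned into the HindIII site, which is retained at both ends, immediately upstream of the luc+ coding sequence. The annotation software did not label the promoter itself, but the unannotated stretch preceding the luciferase gene is consistent with its position. Because the backbone supplies no promoter, luciferase output depends on the transcriptional activity of the cloned fragment. Transcripts are terminated by the SV40 late polyadenylation signal downstream of luc+. A synthetic poly(A) signal and the α2-globin RNA polymerase II pause site lie upstream of the cloning region and limit read-through transcription from the backbone that would otherwise raise background signal. The short large T antigen, TcR and lacZα fragments in the table are backbone remnants rather than functional genes.

The associated publication concerns multiple retinoic acid response elements that cooperate in the inducibility of CYP26A1 in liver. This suggests the construct is one of a series of promoter fragments compared in luciferase assays to map retinoic acid-responsive regulation. The record does not state which response elements the E4 fragment contains.
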