Addgene plasmid #135592: pGL3-Basic-hCYP26A1P-E4-luciferase
Purpose: Short form DNA fragment of human CYP26A1gene promoter (E4) in pGL3-Basic-luc vector
Depositing lab: Catharine Ross. Depositing organization: Pennsylvania State University. Publication: Multiple retinoic acid response elements cooperate to enhance the inducibility of CYP26A1 gene expression in liver. Zhang Y, Zolfaghari R, Ross AC. Gene. 2010 Sep 15;464(1-2):32-43. doi: 10.1016/j.gene.2010.05.004. Epub 2010 Jun 8. PubMed 20682464.
Backbone
  Vector backbone: pGL3-Basic-luciferase
  Backbone manufacturer: Promega
  Backbone size w/o insert (bp): 4818
  Total vector size (bp): 5130
  Selectable markers: None
Growth in bacteria
  Bacterial resistance: Ampicillin, 100 μg/mL
  Growth temperature: 37°C
  Growth strain: DH5alpha
  Growth instructions: Follow the protocol from Promega
  Copy number: High Copy
Gene/Insert
  Gene/Insert name: Short form promoter of human CYP26A1 gene (E4) (alt name: hCYP26A1P (E4))
  Species: H. sapiens (human)
  Insert size (bp): 312
  Promoter: Human CYP26A1 promoter (Short Form, E4)
  Cloning method: Restriction Enzyme; 5′ cloning site HindIII (not destroyed); 3′ cloning site HindIII (not destroyed)
  Sequencing primers: 5′ AGCAAGCTTGTACAGATAGATTAAAACGT; 3′ AATAAGCTTCACGAAGGTGCAGAGCGC
Terms and licenses: Academic/Nonprofit Terms; Industry Terms: Not Available to Industry
How to cite: pGL3-Basic-hCYP26A1P-E4-luciferase was a gift from Catharine Ross (Addgene plasmid # 135592 ; http://n2t.net/addgene:135592 ; RRID:Addgene_135592)
